>Addgene plasmid #111008 | GRP94-COMP-blac-flag-his | depositor full sequence | sequence record 208808 | GRP94-COMP-blac-flag-his sequence 10039 bps
CTCGAGAAAGGCGTCTAACCAGTCACAGTCGCAAGGTAGGCTGAGCACCGTGGCGGGCGGCAGCGGGTGG
CGGTCGGGGTTGTTTCTGGCGGAGGTGCTGCTGATGATGTAATTAAAGTAGGCGGTCTTGAGACGGCGGA
TGGTCGAGGTGAGGTGTGGCAGGCTTGAGATCCAGCTGTTGGGGTGAGTACTCCCTCTCAAAAGCGGGCA
TTACTTCTGCGCTAAGATTGTCAGTTTCCAAAAACGAGGAGGATTTGATATTCACCTGGCCCGATCTGGC
CATACACTTGAGTGACAATGACATCCACTTTGCCTTTCTCTCCACAGGTGTCCACTCCCAGGTCCAAGTT
TGCCACCATGGAGTTTCAGACCCAGGTACTCATGTCCCTGCTGCTCTGCATGTCTGGTGCGGCCGCCGAT
AGCAGCGTGGAAGGCGATAAGGGCCCCAGCGACGACGTGTCCGACAGCAGCGGCGAGAAGAAAGAAGTGA
AGCGCGACCGGGACACCCTGGAAGAGATCGAGGAAGGCGAGAAGCCCACCGAGAGCATGGAAAGCCACCA
GTACCAGACCGAAGTGACCCGGCTGATGGACATCATCGTGAACAGCCTGTATACCCAGAAAGAGGTGTTC
CTGAGAGAGCTGATCTCCAACGCCGCCGACGCCCTGGAAAAGATTCGGTTCCTGAGCCTGAGCGACGAGA
GCGTGCTGGGCGAGGAAAAGAAGCTGGAAATCCGGATCAGCGCCAACAAAGAGAAGAACATCCTGAGCAT
CACCGACACCGGCATCGGCATGACCAAGGTGGACCTGATCAACAACCTGGGCACAATCGCCAAGAGCGGC
ACCAGCAACTTTCTGGAAGCCATCAGCAAGTCTGGCGGCGACATGAGCCTGATCGGCCAGTTCGGCGTGG
GCTTTTACAGCGCCTTCCTGGTGGCCGACAAAGTGATCGTGTACACCAAGAACAACGACGACGAGCAGTA
CATCTGGGAGAGCACCGCCGATGCCAAGTTCACCATCTACAAGGACCCCAGAGGCGCCACCCTGAAGCGG
GGCACCAGAATCAGCCTGCACCTGAAAGAGGACGCCACCAACCTGCTGAACGACAAGAAACTGATGGATC
TCATCTCCAAGTACAGCCAGTTCATCCAGTTCCCTATCTACCTGCTGCACGAGAATGTGTACACCGAGGA
AGTGCTGGCCGATATCGCCAAGGACATGGTCAACGACCCCAACTACGACAGCGTGAAGGTGGAAGAGACA
GACGACCCTAACAAGAAAACCCGGACCGTGGAAAAGAAAGTGAAGAAATGGACCCTGATGAACGAGCAGC
GGCCCATCTGGCTGCGGAGCCCCAAAGAGCTGAAGGACGAGGACTACAAGCAGTTCTTCAGCGTGCTGAG
CGGCTACAACGACCAGCCCCTGTACCACATCCACTTTTTCGCCGAGGGCGAGATCGAGTTCAAGTGCCTG
ATCTACATCCCCAGCAAGGCCCCTAGCATGAACGATCAGCTGTACTCCAAGCAGAACTCCCTGAAGCTGT
ACGTGCGGCGGGTGCTGGTGGCTGACGAGTTCGTGGAATTCCTGCCCCGGTACATGAGCTTCGTGAAGGG
CGTGGTGGACAGCGACGATCTGCCCCTGAACGTGGCCAGAGAGCAGCTGCAGCAGAACAAGATCCTGAAG
GCCGTGTCCAAGCGGATCGTGCGGAAGATCCTGGACACCTTCCACAAGCTGTACAAAGAGGGCAAGAAGA
ACAAAGAAACCCTGCGGAGCGAGCTGGAAAACGAGGCCGACGAGGAAAAAAAGAAAGAGATCACCAAGAA
GCTGAGCGAGCCCAGCACCTACAAGCTCATCTACAAAGAGTACCGGAAGTTCCTGAAGTCCGGCTGCTAC
GAGGACGACATCAACAGAAACAAGATCGCCAAGCTGCTGCTGTTCAAGACCATGCAGTACCCCAAGAGCA
TCAGCCTGGATACCTACATCGAGCACATGAAGCCCGACCAGAAGTTCATCTACTACGCCAGCGGCGACAG
CTACGAGTACCTGGCCAAGATCCCTCAGCTGCAGATCTTCAAGAAGAAGAATATCGACGTCCTGTTCCTG
ACCGAGTCCGTGGACGAGAGCTGCATCCAGCGGGTGCAGGAATACGAGGGAAAGAAGTTCAAGTCCATCC
AGAAGGGCGAAATCAGCTTCGAGCTGACAGAGGAAGAGAAAAAAAAGGAACAGCAGATGCAGAAGATGTA
CAAGGCCCTGATCGACGTGATCTCCGATACCCTGAAGAACCAGATCTTTAAGGTGGAAATCAGCAGACGG
CTGGTGGACGCCCCTTGCGCCGTGGTGTCTACAGAGTGGGGCCTGTCCGGCCAGATGGAAAAGCTGATGA
AGATGAATGTGGCCAACAGCGACCAGATCAAGGCCATGAGCGGCCAGAAGATTCTGGAAATCAACCCCAA
CCACCCCATCATGATCGATCTGCTGAAGCGGAGCGTGACCAACCCCAAGGACCTGGAACTGACCAACAGC
ATCAAGATCATGTACCAGAGCGCCAAACTGGCCAGCGGCTTCGACCTGGAAGATACCGCCGACCTGGCCC
AGATTGTGTACGACCACATTAACCAGAAACTGGGCGTGGACAACAACCTCAAGATCGACGACCTGGACCC
CAGCATCTTCGAGACAAAGAAGATTGAGGACGAGAACGACGCCAGCAAGTTCGAGGAAGAAATCAACATT
GACGACGAGATCCAGAAGAAGGATAACAACGTCGACAACGAGGCCAATGACAAGTCCGACGAACTCGGCG
CGCCGTCGACCTCCATCACGGCCTATAAGAGTGAGGGGGAGTCAGCGGAGTTCTCCTTCCCACTCAACCT
TGGAGAGGAAAGCCTGCAGGGAGAGTTGAGATGGAAGGCAGAGAAGGCTCCTTCTTCCCAGTCCTGGATC
ACCTTCTCCCTAAAGAACCAAAAGGTGTCTGTGCAGAAGTCTACTAGCAACCCCAAGTTCCAGCTGTCCG
AAACGCTCCCACTCACCCTTCAGATACCCCAGGTCTCCCTTCAGTTTGCTGGTTCTGGCAACCTGACCCT
GACTCTGGACAGAGGGATACTGTATCAGGAAGTGAACCTGGTGGTGATGAAAGTGACTCAGCCCGACAGC
AACACTTTGACCTGTGAGGTGATGGGACCCACCTCACCCAAGATGAGACTGATCTTGAAGCAGGAGAATC
AGGAGGCCAGGGTCTCCAGGCAGGAGAAAGTGATTCAAGTGCAGGCCCCTGAAGCAGGGGTGTGGCAATG
TCTACTGAGTGAAGGTGAAGAGGTCAAGATGGACTCCAAGATCCAGGTTTTATCCAAAGGGTTGAATTCC
GGCGGCGGCTCCGGAGGCGGTACCGGTGGCGGCGACCTAGCCCCACAGATGCTTCGAGAACTCCAGGAGA
CTAATGCGGCGCTGCAAGACGTGAGAGAGCTCTTGCGACAGCAGGTCAAGGAGATCACCTTCCTGAAGAA
TACGGTGATGGAATGTGACGCCTGCGGTCTAGACAGAAACCTGCCTCCACTAGCACCTCTGGGCCCACAC
CCAGAAACGCTGGTGAAAGTAAAAGATGCTGAAGATCAGTTGGGTGCACGAGTGGGTTACATCGAACTGG
ATCTCAACAGCGGTAAGATCCTTGAGAGTTTTCGCCCCGAAGAACGTTTTCCAATGATGAGCACTTTTAA
AGTTCTGCTATGTGGCGCGGTATTATCCCGTATTGACGCCGGGCAAGAGCAACTCGGTCGCCGCATACAC
TATTCTCAGAATGACTTGGTTGAGTACTCACCAGTCACAGAAAAGCATCTTACGGATGGCATGACAGTAA
GAGAATTATGCAGTGCTGCCATAACCATGAGTGATAACACTGCGGCCAACTTACTTCTGACAACGATCGG
AGGACCGAAGGAGCTAACCGCTTTTTTGCACAACATGGGGGATCATGTAACTCGCCTTGATCGTTGGGAA
CCGGAGCTGAATGAAGCCATACCAAACGACGAGCGTGACACCACGATGCCTGTAGCAATGGCAACAACGT
TGCGCAAACTATTAACTGGCGAACTACTTACTCTAGCTTCCCGGCAACAATTAATAGACTGGATGGAGGC
GGATAAAGTTGCAGGACCACTTCTGCGCTCGGCCCTTCCGGCTGGCTGGTTTATTGCTGATAAATCTGGA
GCCGGTGAGCGTGGGTCTCGCGGTATCATTGCAGCACTGGGGCCAGATGGTAAGCCCTCCCGTATCGTAG
TTATCTACACGACGGGGAGTCAGGCAACTATGGATGAACGAAATAGACAGATCGCTGAGATAGGTGCCTC
ACTGATTAAGCATTGGGGCCCTGACTACAAAGACCATGACGGTGATTATAAAGATCATGACATCGATTAC
AAGGATGACGATGACAAGGGCCCTCACCACCACCATCACCACTAATTAATTAAGGATCCCCCGACCTCGA
CCTCTGGCTAATAAAGGAAATTTATTTTCATTGCAATAGTGTGTTGGAATTTTTTGTGTCTCTCACTCGG
AAGGACATATGGGAGGGCAAATCATTTGGTCGAGATCCCTCGGAGATCTCTAGCTAGAGGATCGATCCCC
GCCCCGGACGAACTAAACCTGACTACGACATCTCTGCCCCTTCTTCGCGGGGCAGTGCATGTAATCCCTT
CAGTTGGTTGGTACAACTTGCCAACTGGGCCCTGTTCCACATGTGACACGGGGGGGGACCAAACACAAAG
GGGTTCTCTGACTGTAGTTGACATCCTTATAAATGGATGTGCACATTTGCCAACACTGAGTGGCTTTCAT
CCTGGAGCAGACTTTGCAGTCTGTGGACTGCAACACAACATTGCCTTTATGTGTAACTCTTGGCTGAAGC
TCTTACACCAATGCTGGGGGACATGTACCTCCCAGGGGCCCAGGAAGACTACGGGAGGCTACACCAACGT
CAATCAGAGGGGCCTGTGTAGCTACCGATAAGCGGACCCTCAAGAGGGCATTAGCAATAGTGTTTATAAG
GCCCCCTTGTTAACCCTAAACGGGTAGCATATGCTTCCCGGGTAGTAGTATATACTATCCAGACTAACCC
TAATTCAATAGCATATGTTACCCAACGGGAAGCATATGCTATCGAATTAGGGTTAGTAAAAGGGTCCTAA
GGAACAGCGATATCTCCCACCCCATGAGCTGTCACGGTTTTATTTACATGGGGTCAGGATTCCACGAGGG
TAGTGAACCATTTTAGTCACAAGGGCAGTGGCTGAAGATCAAGGAGCGGGCAGTGAACTCTCCTGAATCT
TCGCCTGCTTCTTCATTCTCCTTCGTTTAGCTAATAGAATAACTGCTGAGTTGTGAACAGTAAGGTGTAT
GTGAGGTGCTCGAAAACAAGGTTTCAGGTGACGCCCCCAGAATAAAATTTGGACGGGGGGTTCAGTGGTG
GCATTGTGCTATGACACCAATATAACCCTCACAAACCCCTTGGGCAATAAATACTAGTGTAGGAATGAAA
CATTCTGAATATCTTTAACAATAGAAATCCATGGGGTGGGGACAAGCCGTAAAGACTGGATGTCCATCTC
ACACGAATTTATGGCTATGGGCAACACATAATCCTAGTGCAATATGATACTGGGGTTATTAAGATGTGTC
CCAGGCAGGGACCAAGACAGGTGAACCATGTTGTTACACTCTATTTGTAACAAGGGGAAAGAGAGTGGAC
GCCGACAGCAGCGGACTCCACTGGTTGTCTCTAACACCCCCGAAAATTAAACGGGGCTCCACGCCAATGG
GGCCCATAAACAAAGACAAGTGGCCACTCTTTTTTTTGAAATTGTGGAGTGGGGGCACGCGTCAGCCCCC
ACACGCCGCCCTGCGGTTTTGGACTGTAAAATAAGGGTGTAATAACTTGGCTGATTGTAACCCCGCTAAC
CACTGCGGTCAAACCACTTGCCCACAAAACCACTAATGGCACCCCGGGGAATACCTGCATAAGTAGGTGG
GCGGGCCAAGATAGGGGCGCGATTGCTGCGATCTGGAGGACAAATTACACACACTTGCGCCTGAGCGCCA
AGCACAGGGTTGTTGGTCCTCATATTCACGAGGTCGCTGAGAGCACGGTGGGCTAATGTTGCCATGGGTA
GCATATACTACCCAAATATCTGGATAGCATATGCTATCCTAATCTATATCTGGGTAGCATAGGCTATCCT
AATCTATATCTGGGTAGCATATGCTATCCTAATCTATATCTGGGTAGTATATGCTATCCTAATTTATATC
TGGGTAGCATAGGCTATCCTAATCTATATCTGGGTAGCATATGCTATCCTAATCTATATCTGGGTAGTAT
ATGCTATCCTAATCTGTATCCGGGTAGCATATGCTATCCTAATAGAGATTAGGGTAGTATATGCTATCCT
AATTTATATCTGGGTAGCATATACTACCCAAATATCTGGATAGCATATGCTATCCTAATCTATATCTGGG
TAGCATATGCTATCCTAATCTATATCTGGGTAGCATAGGCTATCCTAATCTATATCTGGGTAGCATATGC
TATCCTAATCTATATCTGGGTAGTATATGCTATCCTAATTTATATCTGGGTAGCATAGGCTATCCTAATC
TATATCTGGGTAGCATATGCTATCCTAATCTATATCTGGGTAGTATATGCTATCCTAATCTGTATCCGGG
TAGCATATGCTATCCTCATGATAAGCTGTCAAACATGAGAATTTTCTTGAAGACGAAAGGGCCTCGTGAT
ACGCCTATTTTTATAGGTTAATGTCATGATAATAATGGTTTCTTAGACGTCAGGTGGCACTTTTCGGGGA
AATGTGCGCGGAACCCCTATTTGTTTATTTTTCTAAATACATTCAAATATGTATCCGCTCATGAGACAAT
AACCCTGATAAATGCTTCAATAATATTGAAAAAGGAAGAGTATGAGTATTCAACATTTCCGTGTCGCCCT
TATTCCCTTTTTTGCGGCATTTTGCCTTCCTGTTTTTGCTCACCCAGAAACGCTGGTGAAAGTAAAAGAT
GCTGAAGATCAGTTGGGTGCACGAGTGGGTTACATCGAACTGGATCTCAACAGCGGTAAGATCCTTGAGA
GTTTTCGCCCCGAAGAACGTTTTCCAATGATGAGCACTTTTAAAGTTCTGCTATGTGGCGCGGTATTATC
CCGTGTTGACGCCGGGCAAGAGCAACTCGGTCGCCGCATACACTATTCTCAGAATGACTTGGTTGAGTAC
TCACCAGTCACAGAAAAGCATCTTACGGATGGCATGACAGTAAGAGAATTATGCAGTGCTGCCATAACCA
TGAGTGATAACACTGCGGCCAACTTACTTCTGACAACGATCGGAGGACCGAAGGAGCTAACCGCTTTTTT
GCACAACATGGGGGATCATGTAACTCGCCTTGATCGTTGGGAACCGGAGCTGAATGAAGCCATACCAAAC
GACGAGCGTGACACCACGATGCCTGCAGCAATGGCAACAACGTTGCGCAAACTATTAACTGGCGAACTAC
TTACTCTAGCTTCCCGGCAACAATTAATAGACTGGATGGAGGCGGATAAAGTTGCAGGACCACTTCTGCG
CTCGGCCCTTCCGGCTGGCTGGTTTATTGCTGATAAATCTGGAGCCGGTGAGCGTGGGTCTCGCGGTATC
ATTGCAGCACTGGGGCCAGATGGTAAGCCCTCCCGTATCGTAGTTATCTACACGACGGGGAGTCAGGCAA
CTATGGATGAACGAAATAGACAGATCGCTGAGATAGGTGCCTCACTGATTAAGCATTGGTAACTGTCAGA
CCAAGTTTACTCATATATACTTTAGATTGATTTAAAACTTCATTTTTAATTTAAAAGGATCTAGGTGAAG
ATCCTTTTTGATAATCTCATGACCAAAATCCCTTAACGTGAGTTTTCGTTCCACTGAGCGTCAGACCCCG
TAGAAAAGATCAAAGGATCTTCTTGAGATCCTTTTTTTCTGCGCGTAATCTGCTGCTTGCAAACAAAAAA
ACCACCGCTACCAGCGGTGGTTTGTTTGCCGGATCAAGAGCTACCAACTCTTTTTCCGAAGGTAACTGGC
TTCAGCAGAGCGCAGATACCAAATACTGTTCTTCTAGTGTAGCCGTAGTTAGGCCACCACTTCAAGAACT
CTGTAGCACCGCCTACATACCTCGCTCTGCTAATCCTGTTACCAGTGGCTGCTGCCAGTGGCGATAAGTC
GTGTCTTACCGGGTTGGACTCAAGACGATAGTTACCGGATAAGGCGCAGCGGTCGGGCTGAACGGGGGGT
TCGTGCACACAGCCCAGCTTGGAGCGAACGACCTACACCGAACTGAGATACCTACAGCGTGAGCTATGAG
AAAGCGCCACGCTTCCCGAAGGGAGAAAGGCGGACAGGTATCCGGTAAGCGGCAGGGTCGGAACAGGAGA
GCGCACGAGGGAGCTTCCAGGGGGAAACGCCTGGTATCTTTATAGTCCTGTCGGGTTTCGCCACCTCTGA
CTTGAGCGTCGATTTTTGTGATGCTCGTCAGGGGGGCGGAGCCTATGGAAAAACGCCAGCAACGCGGCCT
TTTTACGGTTCCTGGCCTTTTGCTGGCCTTTTGCTCACATGTTCTTTCCTGCGTTATCCCCTGATTCTGT
GGATAACCGTATTACCGCCTTTGAGTGAGCTGATACCGCTCGCCGCAGCCGAACGACCGAGCGCAGCGAG
TCAGTGAGCGAGGAAGCGGAAGAGCGCCCAATACGCAAACCGCCTCTCCCCGCGCGTTGGCCGATTCATT
AATGCAGCTGGCACGACAGGTTTCCCGACTGGAAAGCGGGCAGTGAGCGCAACGCAATTAATGTGAGTTA
GCTCACTCATTAGGCACCCCAGGCTTTACACTTTATGCTTCCGGCTCGTATGTTGTGTGGAATTGTGAGC
GGATAACAATTTCACACAGGAAACAGCTATGACCATGATTACGCCAAGCTCTAGCTAGAGGTCGACCAAT
TCTCATGTTTGACAGCTTATCATCGCAGATCCGGGCAACGTTGTTGCCATTGCTGCAGGCGCAGAACTGG
TAGGTATGGAAGATCTATACATTGAATCAATATTGGCAATTAGCCATATTAGTCATTGGTTATATAGCAT
AAATCAATATTGGCTATTGGCCATTGCATACGTTGTATCTATATCATAATATGTACATTTATATTGGCTC
ATGTCCAATATGACCGCCATGTTGACATTGATTATTGACTAGTTATTAATAGTAATCAATTACGGGGTCA
TTAGTTCATAGCCCATATATGGAGTTCCGCGTTACATAACTTACGGTAAATGGCCCGCCTGGCTGACCGC
CCAACGACCCCCGCCCATTGACGTCAATAATGACGTATGTTCCCATAGTAACGCCAATAGGGACTTTCCA
TTGACGTCAATGGGTGGAGTATTTACGGTAAACTGCCCACTTGGCAGTACATCAAGTGTATCATATGCCA
AGTCCGCCCCCTATTGACGTCAATGACGGTAAATGGCCCGCCTGGCATTATGCCCAGTACATGACCTTAC
GGGACTTTCCTACTTGGCAGTACATCTACGTATTAGTCATCGCTATTACCATGGTGATGCGGTTTTGGCA
GTACACCAATGGGCGTGGATAGCGGTTTGACTCACGGGGATTTCCAAGTCTCCACCCCATTGACGTCAAT
GGGAGTTTGTTTTGGCACCAAAATCAACGGGACTTTCCAAAATGTCGTAATAACCCCGCCCCGTTGACGC
AAATGGGCGGTAGGCGTGTACGGTGGGAGGTCTATATAAGCAGAGCTCGTTTAGTGAACCGTCAGATCCT
CACTCTCTTCCGCATCGCTGTCTGCGAGGGCCAGCTGTTGGGCTCGCGGTTGAGGACAAACTCTTCGCGG
TCTTTCCAGTACTCTTGGATCGGAAACCCGTCGGCCTCCGAACGGTACTCCGCCACCGAGGGACCTGAGC
GAGTCCGCATCGACCGGATCGGAAAACCT
Features (pLannotate 1.2.2; 23 found; start..end, strand, type, name):
    184..273     +  intron         chimeric intron (fragment): chimera between introns from adenovirus and immunoglobulin heavy chain genes
    292..338     +  CDS            IgH signal sequence (fragment): signal sequence from the mouse immunoglobulin heavy chain variable region
    511..834     +  CDS            HSP90AB2P (fragment): H90B2_HUMAN - Also known as HSP90BB. Experimental evidence at protein level: Swiss-Prot protein existence level 1. Putative molecular chaperone that may promote the maturation, structural maintenance and proper regulation of specific target proteins. From Homo sapiens (Human).
   1756..2382    +  CDS            HSP90AB2P (fragment): H90B2_HUMAN - Also known as HSP90BB. Experimental evidence at protein level: Swiss-Prot protein existence level 1. Putative molecular chaperone that may promote the maturation, structural maintenance and proper regulation of specific target proteins. From Homo sapiens (Human).
   2794..3357    +  CDS            Cd4 (fragment): CD4_RAT - Experimental evidence at protein level: Swiss-Prot protein existence level 1. Integral membrane glycoprotein that plays an essential role in the immune response and serves multiple functions in responses against both external and internal offenses. In T-cells, functions primarily as a coreceptor for MHC class II molecule:peptide complex. The antigens presented by class II peptides are derived from extracellular proteins while class I peptides are derived from cytosolic proteins. Interacts simultaneously with the T-cell receptor (TCR) and the MHC class II presented by antigen presenti
   3394..3561    +  CDS            COMP (fragment): COMP_HUMAN - Experimental evidence at protein level: Swiss-Prot protein existence level 1. May play a role in the structural integrity of cartilage via its interaction with other extracellular matrix proteins such as the collagens and fibronectin. Can mediate the interaction of chondrocytes with the cartilage extracellular matrix through interaction with cell surface integrin receptors. Could play a role in the pathogenesis of osteoarthritis. Potent suppressor of apoptosis in both primary chondrocytes and transformed cells. Suppresses apoptosis by blocking the activation of caspase-3 and by in
   3569..4356    +  CDS            bla(M) (fragment): β-lactamase lacking the signal sequence; bla(M); allows cytosolic expression of β-lactamase
   4363..4428    +  CDS            3xFLAG: three tandem FLAG® epitope tags, followed by an enterokinase cleavage site
   4490..4545    +  polyA_signal   β-globin poly(A) signal: rabbit β-globin polyadenylation signal (Gil and Proudfoot, 1987)
   5059..6740    -  rep_origin     oriP (fragment): Epstein-Barr virus oriP replication origin (Yates et al., 2000)
   6867..6971    +  promoter       AmpR promoter: bla
   6972..7832    +  CDS            AmpR: β-lactamase; bla; confers resistance to ampicillin, carbenicillin, and related antibiotics
   8003..8591    +  rep_origin     ori: high-copy-number ColE1/pMB1/pBR322/pUC origin of replication
   8774..8866    +  CDS            lacI (fragment): lac repressor; lacI; The lac repressor binds to the lac operator to inhibit transcription in E. coli. This inhibition can be relieved by adding lactose or isopropyl-β-D-thiogalactopyranoside (IPTG).
   8879..8900    +  protein_bind   CAP binding site: CAP binding activates transcription in the presence of cAMP. E. coli catabolite activator protein
   8915..8945    +  promoter       lac promoter: promoter for the E. coli lac operon
   8953..8969    +  protein_bind   lac operator: The lac repressor binds to the lac operator to inhibit transcription in E. coli. This inhibition can be relieved by adding lactose or isopropyl-β-D-thiogalactopyranoside (IPTG). lac repressor encoded by lacI
   9039..9055    +  promoter       tet promoter (fragment): E. coli promoter for tetracycline efflux protein gene
   9065..9090    -  CDS            bla(M) (fragment): β-lactamase lacking the signal sequence; bla(M); allows cytosolic expression of β-lactamase
   9264..9643    +  enhancer       CMV enhancer: human cytomegalovirus immediate early enhancer
   9645..9844    +  promoter       CMV promoter: human cytomegalovirus (CMV) immediate early promoter
   9912..9950    +  misc_feature   Ad SA (fragment): adenovirus major late transcript splice acceptor (Friedrich and Soriano, 1991)
   9983..153     -  CDS            PTP (fragment) (across the origin): TERM_ADE02 - Experimental evidence at protein level: Swiss-Prot protein existence level 1. Protein covalently bound to the viral DNA that acts as a primer for viral genomic replication by DNA strand displacement. Assembles on the viral origin of replication in an initiation complex with viral polymerase, DBP, host NFIA and host POU2F1/OCT1. During initiation, the polymerase covalently couples the first dCTP with Ser- 580 of pTP. The terminal protein stimulates the template activity over 20 fold compared to protein-free templates. Neo-synthesized viral genomes are linked to two preterminal prot
