>Addgene plasmid #111008 | GRP94-COMP-blac-flag-his | addgene full sequence | sequence record 224562 | Addgene NGS Result
CTCGAGAAAGGCGTCTAACCAGTCACAGTCGCAAGGTAGGCTGAGCACCGTGGCGGGCGGCAGCGGGTGG
CGGTCGGGGTTGTTTCTGGCGGAGGTGCTGCTGATGATGTAATTAAAGTAGGCGGTCTTGAGACGGCGGA
TGGTCGAGGTGAGGTGTGGCAGGCTTGAGATCCAGCTGTTGGGGTGAGTACTCCCTCTCAAAAGCGGGCA
TTACTTCTGCGCTAAGATTGTCAGTTTCCAAAAACGAGGAGGATTTGATATTCACCTGGCCCGATCTGGC
CATACACTTGAGTGACAATGACATCCACTTTGCCTTTCTCTCCACAGGTGTCCACTCCCAGGTCCAAGTT
TGCCACCATGGAGTTTCAGACCCAGGTACTCATGTCCCTGCTGCTCTGCATGTCTGGTGCGGCCGCCGAT
AGCAGCGTGGAAGGCGATAAGGGCCCCAGCGACGACGTGTCCGACAGCAGCGGCGAGAAGAAAGAAGTGA
AGCGCGACCGGGACACCCTGGAAGAGATCGAGGAAGGCGAGAAGCCCACCGAGAGCATGGAAAGCCACCA
GTACCAGACCGAAGTGACCCGGCTGATGGACATCATCGTGAACAGCCTGTATACCCAGAAAGAGGTGTTC
CTGAGAGAGCTGATCTCCAACGCCGCCGACGCCCTGGAAAAGATTCGGTTCCTGAGCCTGAGCGACGAGA
GCGTGCTGGGCGAGGAAAAGAAGCTGGAAATCCGGATCAGCGCCAACAAAGAGAAGAACATCCTGAGCAT
CACCGACACCGGCATCGGCATGACCAAGGTGGACCTGATCAACAACCTGGGCACAATCGCCAAGAGCGGC
ACCAGCAACTTTCTGGAAGCCATCAGCAAGTCTGGCGGCGACATGAGCCTGATCGGCCAGTTCGGCGTGG
GCTTTTACAGCGCCTTCCTGGTGGCCGACAAAGTGATCGTGTACACCAAGAACAACGACGACGAGCAGTA
CATCTGGGAGAGCACCGCCGATGCCAAGTTCACCATCTACAAGGACCCCAGAGGCGCCACCCTGAAGCGG
GGCACCAGAATCAGCCTGCACCTGAAAGAGGACGCCACCAACCTGCTGAACGACAAGAAACTGATGGATC
TCATCTCCAAGTACAGCCAGTTCATCCAGTTCCCTATCTACCTGCTGCACGAGAATGTGTACACCGAGGA
AGTGCTGGCCGATATCGCCAAGGACATGGTCAACGACCCCAACTACGACAGCGTGAAGGTGGAAGAGACA
GACGACCCTAACAAGAAAACCCGGACCGTGGAAAAGAAAGTGAAGAAATGGACCCTGATGAACGAGCAGC
GGCCCATCTGGCTGCGGAGCCCCAAAGAGCTGAAGGACGAGGACTACAAGCAGTTCTTCAGCGTGCTGAG
CGGCTACAACGACCAGCCCCTGTACCACATCCACTTTTTCGCCGAGGGCGAGATCGAGTTCAAGTGCCTG
ATCTACATCCCCAGCAAGGCCCCTAGCATGAACGATCAGCTGTACTCCAAGCAGAACTCCCTGAAGCTGT
ACGTGCGGCGGGTGCTGGTGGCTGACGAGTTCGTGGAATTCCTGCCCCGGTACATGAGCTTCGTGAAGGG
CGTGGTGGACAGCGACGATCTGCCCCTGAACGTGGCCAGAGAGCAGCTGCAGCAGAACAAGATCCTGAAG
GCCGTGTCCAAGCGGATCGTGCGGAAGATCCTGGACACCTTCCACAAGCTGTACAAAGAGGGCAAGAAGA
ACAAAGAAACCCTGCGGAGCGAGCTGGAAAACGAGGCCGACGAGGAAAAAAAGAAAGAGATCACCAAGAA
GCTGAGCGAGCCCAGCACCTACAAGCTCATCTACAAAGAGTACCGGAAGTTCCTGAAGTCCGGCTGCTAC
GAGGACGACATCAACAGAAACAAGATCGCCAAGCTGCTGCTGTTCAAGACCATGCAGTACCCCAAGAGCA
TCAGCCTGGATACCTACATCGAGCACATGAAGCCCGACCAGAAGTTCATCTACTACGCCAGCGGCGACAG
CTACGAGTACCTGGCCAAGATCCCTCAGCTGCAGATCTTCAAGAAGAAGAATATCGACGTCCTGTTCCTG
ACCGAGTCCGTGGACGAGAGCTGCATCCAGCGGGTGCAGGAATACGAGGGAAAGAAGTTCAAGTCCATCC
AGAAGGGCGAAATCAGCTTCGAGCTGACAGAGGAAGAGAAAAAAAAGGAACAGCAGATGCAGAAGATGTA
CAAGGCCCTGATCGACGTGATCTCCGATACCCTGAAGAACCAGATCTTTAAGGTGGAAATCAGCAGACGG
CTGGTGGACGCCCCTTGCGCCGTGGTGTCTACAGAGTGGGGCCTGTCCGGCCAGATGGAAAAGCTGATGA
AGATGAATGTGGCCAACAGCGACCAGATCAAGGCCATGAGCGGCCAGAAGATTCTGGAAATCAACCCCAA
CCACCCCATCATGATCGATCTGCTGAAGCGGAGCGTGACCAACCCCAAGGACCTGGAACTGACCAACAGC
ATCAAGATCATGTACCAGAGCGCCAAACTGGCCAGCGGCTTCGACCTGGAAGATACCGCCGACCTGGCCC
AGATTGTGTACGACCACATTAACCAGAAACTGGGCGTGGACAACAACCTCAAGATCGACGACCTGGACCC
CAGCATCTTCGAGACAAAGAAGATTGAGGACGAGAACGACGCCAGCAAGTTCGAGGAAGAAATCAACATT
GACGACGAGATCCAGAAGAAGGATAACAACGTCGACAACGAGGCCAATGACAAGTCCGACGAACTCGGCG
CGCCGTCGACCTCCATCACGGCCTATAAGAGTGAGGGGGAGTCAGCGGAGTTCTCCTTCCCACTCAACCT
TGGAGAGGAAAGCCTGCAGGGAGAGTTGAGATGGAAGGCAGAGAAGGCTCCTTCTTCCCAGTCCTGGATC
ACCTTCTCCCTAAAGAACCAAAAGGTGTCTGTGCAGAAGTCTACTAGCAACCCCAAGTTCCAGCTGTCCG
AAACGCTCCCACTCACCCTTCAGATACCCCAGGTCTCCCTTCAGTTTGCTGGTTCTGGCAACCTGACCCT
GACTCTGGACAGAGGGATACTGTATCAGGAAGTGAACCTGGTGGTGATGAAAGTGACTCAGCCCGACAGC
AACACTTTGACCTGTGAGGTGATGGGACCCACCTCACCCAAGATGAGACTGATCTTGAAGCAGGAGAATC
AGGAGGCCAGGGTCTCCAGGCAGGAGAAAGTGATTCAAGTGCAGGCCCCTGAAGCAGGGGTGTGGCAATG
TCTACTGAGTGAAGGTGAAGAGGTCAAGATGGACTCCAAGATCCAGGTTTTATCCAAAGGGTTGAATTCC
GGCGGCGGCTCCGGAGGCGGTACCGGTGGCGGCGACCTAGCCCCACAGATGCTTCGAGAACTCCAGGAGA
CTAATGCGGCGCTGCAAGACGTGAGAGAGCTCTTGCGACAGCAGGTCAAGGAGATCACCTTCCTGAAGAA
TACGGTGATGGAATGTGACGCCTGCGGTCTAGACAGAAACCTGCCTCCACTAGCACCTCTGGGCCCACAC
CCAGAAACGCTGGTGAAAGTAAAAGATGCTGAAGATCAGTTGGGTGCACGAGTGGGTTACATCGAACTGG
ATCTCAACAGCGGTAAGATCCTTGAGAGTTTTCGCCCCGAAGAACGTTTTCCAATGATGAGCACTTTTAA
AGTTCTGCTATGTGGCGCGGTATTATCCCGTATTGACGCCGGGCAAGAGCAACTCGGTCGCCGCATACAC
TATTCTCAGAATGACTTGGTTGAGTACTCACCAGTCACAGAAAAGCATCTTACGGATGGCATGACAGTAA
GAGAATTATGCAGTGCTGCCATAACCATGAGTGATAACACTGCGGCCAACTTACTTCTGACAACGATCGG
AGGACCGAAGGAGCTAACCGCTTTTTTGCACAACATGGGGGATCATGTAACTCGCCTTGATCGTTGGGAA
CCGGAGCTGAATGAAGCCATACCAAACGACGAGCGTGACACCACGATGCCTGTAGCAATGGCAACAACGT
TGCGCAAACTATTAACTGGCGAACTACTTACTCTAGCTTCCCGGCAACAATTAATAGACTGGATGGAGGC
GGATAAAGTTGCAGGACCACTTCTGCGCTCGGCCCTTCCGGCTGGCTGGTTTATTGCTGATAAATCTGGA
GCCGGTGAGCGTGGGTCTCGCGGTATCATTGCAGCACTGGGGCCAGATGGTAAGCCCTCCCGTATCGTAG
TTATCTACACGACGGGGAGTCAGGCAACTATGGATGAACGAAATAGACAGATCGCTGAGATAGGTGCCTC
ACTGATTAAGCATTGGGGCCCTGACTACAAAGACCATGACGGTGATTATAAAGATCATGACATCGATTAC
AAGGATGACGATGACAAGGGCCCTCACCACCACCATCACCACTAATAATAAGGATCCCCCGACCTCGACC
TCTGGCTAATAAAGGAAATTTATTTTCATTGCAATAGTGTGTTGGAATTTTTTGTGTCTCTCACTCGGAA
GGACATATGGGAGGGCAAATCATTTGGTCGAGATCCCTCGGAGATCTCTAGCTAGAGGATCGATCCCCGC
CCCGGACGAACTAAACCTGACTACGACATCTCTGCCCCTTCTTCGCGGGGCAGTGCATGTAATCCCTTCA
GTTGGTTGGTACAACTTGCCAACTGGGCCCTGTTCCACATGTGACACGGGGGGGGACCAAACACAAAGGG
GTTCTCTGACTGTAGTTGACATCCTTATAAATGGATGTGCACATTTGCCAACACTGAGTGGCTTTCATCC
TGGAGCAGACTTTGCAGTCTGTGGACTGCAACACAACATTGCCTTTATGTGTAACTCTTGGCTGAAGCTC
TTACACCAATGCTGGGGGACATGTACCTCCCAGGGGCCCAGGAAGACTACGGGAGGCTACACCAACGTCA
ATCAGAGGGGCCTGTGTAGCTACCGATAAGCGGACCCTCAAGAGGGCATTAGCAATAGTGTTTATAAGGC
CCCCTTGTTAACCCTAAACGGGTAGCATATGCTTCCCGGGTAGTAGTATATACTATCCAGACTAACCCTA
ATTCAATAGCATATGTTACCCAACGGGAAGCATATGCTATCGAATTAGGGTTAGTAAAAGGGTCCTAAGG
AACAGCGATATCTCCCACCCCATGAGCTGTCACGGTTTTATTTACATGGGGTCAGGATTCCACGAGGGTA
GTGAACCATTTTAGTCACAAGGGCAGTGGCTGAAGATCAAGGAGCGGGCAGTGAACTCTCCTGAATCTTC
GCCTGCTTCTTCATTCTCCTTCGTTTAGCTAATAGAATAACTGCTGAGTTGTGAACAGTAAGGTGTATGT
GAGGTGCTCGAAAACAAGGTTTCAGGTGACGCCCCCAGAATAAAATTTGGACGGGGGGTTCAGTGGTGGC
ATTGTGCTATGACACCAATATAACCCTCACAAACCCCTTGGGCAATAAATACTAGTGTAGGAATGAAACA
TTCTGAATATCTTTAACAATAGAAATCCATGGGGTGGGGACAAGCCGTAAAGACTGGATGTCCATCTCAC
ACGAATTTATGGCTATGGGCAACACATAATCCTAGTGCAATATGATACTGGGGTTATTAAGATGTGTCCC
AGGCAGGGACCAAGACAGGTGAACCATGTTGTTACACTCTATTTGTAACAAGGGGAAAGAGAGTGGACGC
CGACAGCAGCGGACTCCACTGGTTGTCTCTAACACCCCCGAAAATTAAACGGGGCTCCACGCCAATGGGG
CCCATAAACAAAGACAAGTGGCCACTCTTTTTTTTGAAATTGTGGAGTGGGGGCACGCGTCAGCCCCCAC
ACGCCGCCCTGCGGTTTTGGACTGTAAAATAAGGGTGTAATAACTTGGCTGATTGTAACCCCGCTAACCA
CTGCGGTCAAACCACTTGCCCACAAAACCACTAATGGCACCCCGGGGAATACCTGCATAAGTAGGTGGGC
GGGCCAAGATAGGGGCGCGATTGCTGCGATCTGGAGGACAAATTACACACACTTGCGCCTGAGCGCCAAG
CACAGGGTTGTTGGTCCTCATATTCACGAGGTCGCTGAGAGCACGGTGGGCTAATGTTGCCATGGGTAGC
ATATACTACCCAAATATCTGGATAGCATATGCTATCCTAATCTATATCTGGGTAGCATAGGCTATCCTAA
TCTATATCTGGGTAGCATATGCTATCCTAATCTATATCTGGGTAGTATATGCTATCCTAATTTATATCTG
GGTAGCATAGGCTATCCTAATCTATATCTGGGTAGCATATGCTATCCTAATCTATATCTGGGTAGTATAT
GCTATCCTAATCTGTATCCGGGTAGCATATGCTATCCTAATAGAGATTAGGGTAGTATATGCTATCCTAA
TTTATATCTGGGTAGCATATACTACCCAAATATCTGGATAGCATATGCTATCCTAATCTATATCTGGGTA
GCATATGCTATCCTAATCTATATCTGGGTAGCATAGGCTATCCTAATCTATATCTGGGTAGCATATGCTA
TCCTAATCTATATCTGGGTAGTATATGCTATCCTAATTTATATCTGGGTAGCATAGGCTATCCTAATCTA
TATCTGGGTAGCATATGCTATCCTAATCTATATCTGGGTAGTATATGCTATCCTAATCTGTATCCGGGTA
GCATATGCTATCCTCATGATAAGCTGTCAAACATGAGAATTTTCTTGAAGACGAAAGGGCCTCGTGATAC
GCCTATTTTTATAGGTTAATGTCATGATAATAATGGTTTCTTAGACGTCAGGTGGCACTTTTCGGGGAAA
TGTGCGCGGAACCCCTATTTGTTTATTTTTCTAAATACATTCAAATATGTATCCGCTCATGAGACAATAA
CCCTGATAAATGCTTCAATAATATTGAAAAAGGAAGAGTATGAGTATTCAACATTTCCGTGTCGCCCTTA
TTCCCTTTTTTGCGGCATTTTGCCTTCCTGTTTTTGCTCACCCAGAAACGCTGGTGAAAGTAAAAGATGC
TGAAGATCAGTTGGGTGCACGAGTGGGTTACATCGAACTGGATCTCAACAGCGGTAAGATCCTTGAGAGT
TTTCGCCCCGAAGAACGTTTTCCAATGATGAGCACTTTTAAAGTTCTGCTATGTGGCGCGGTATTATCCC
GTGTTGACGCCGGGCAAGAGCAACTCGGTCGCCGCATACACTATTCTCAGAATGACTTGGTTGAGTACTC
ACCAGTCACAGAAAAGCATCTTACGGATGGCATGACAGTAAGAGAATTATGCAGTGCTGCCATAACCATG
AGTGATAACACTGCGGCCAACTTACTTCTGACAACGATCGGAGGACCGAAGGAGCTAACCGCTTTTTTGC
ACAACATGGGGGATCATGTAACTCGCCTTGATCGTTGGGAACCGGAGCTGAATGAAGCCATACCAAACGA
CGAGCGTGACACCACGATGCCTGCAGCAATGGCAACAACGTTGCGCAAACTATTAACTGGCGAACTACTT
ACTCTAGCTTCCCGGCAACAATTAATAGACTGGATGGAGGCGGATAAAGTTGCAGGACCACTTCTGCGCT
CGGCCCTTCCGGCTGGCTGGTTTATTGCTGATAAATCTGGAGCCGGTGAGCGTGGGTCTCGCGGTATCAT
TGCAGCACTGGGGCCAGATGGTAAGCCCTCCCGTATCGTAGTTATCTACACGACGGGGAGTCAGGCAACT
ATGGATGAACGAAATAGACAGATCGCTGAGATAGGTGCCTCACTGATTAAGCATTGGTAACTGTCAGACC
AAGTTTACTCATATATACTTTAGATTGATTTAAAACTTCATTTTTAATTTAAAAGGATCTAGGTGAAGAT
CCTTTTTGATAATCTCATGACCAAAATCCCTTAACGTGAGTTTTCGTTCCACTGAGCGTCAGACCCCGTA
GAAAAGATCAAAGGATCTTCTTGAGATCCTTTTTTTCTGCGCGTAATCTGCTGCTTGCAAACAAAAAAAC
CACCGCTACCAGCGGTGGTTTGTTTGCCGGATCAAGAGCTACCAACTCTTTTTCCGAAGGTAACTGGCTT
CAGCAGAGCGCAGATACCAAATACTGTTCTTCTAGTGTAGCCGTAGTTAGGCCACCACTTCAAGAACTCT
GTAGCACCGCCTACATACCTCGCTCTGCTAATCCTGTTACCAGTGGCTGCTGCCAGTGGCGATAAGTCGT
GTCTTACCGGGTTGGACTCAAGACGATAGTTACCGGATAAGGCGCAGCGGTCGGGCTGAACGGGGGGTTC
GTGCACACAGCCCAGCTTGGAGCGAACGACCTACACCGAACTGAGATACCTACAGCGTGAGCTATGAGAA
AGCGCCACGCTTCCCGAAGGGAGAAAGGCGGACAGGTATCCGGTAAGCGGCAGGGTCGGAACAGGAGAGC
GCACGAGGGAGCTTCCAGGGGGAAACGCCTGGTATCTTTATAGTCCTGTCGGGTTTCGCCACCTCTGACT
TGAGCGTCGATTTTTGTGATGCTCGTCAGGGGGGCGGAGCCTATGGAAAAACGCCAGCAACGCGGCCTTT
TTACGGTTCCTGGCCTTTTGCTGGCCTTTTGCTCACATGTTCTTTCCTGCGTTATCCCCTGATTCTGTGG
ATAACCGTATTACCGCCTTTGAGTGAGCTGATACCGCTCGCCGCAGCCGAACGACCGAGCGCAGCGAGTC
AGTGAGCGAGGAAGCGGAAGAGCGCCCAATACGCAAACCGCCTCTCCCCGCGCGTTGGCCGATTCATTAA
TGCAGCTGGCACGACAGGTTTCCCGACTGGAAAGCGGGCAGTGAGCGCAACGCAATTAATGTGAGTTAGC
TCACTCATTAGGCACCCCAGGCTTTACACTTTATGCTTCCGGCTCGTATGTTGTGTGGAATTGTGAGCGG
ATAACAATTTCACACAGGAAACAGCTATGACCATGATTACGCCAAGCTCTAGCTAGAGGTCGACCAATTC
TCATGTTTGACAGCTTATCATCGCAGATCCGGGCAACGTTGTTGCCATTGCTGCAGGCGCAGAACTGGTA
GGTATGGAAGATCTATACATTGAATCAATATTGGCAATTAGCCATATTAGTCATTGGTTATATAGCATAA
ATCAATATTGGCTATTGGCCATTGCATACGTTGTATCTATATCATAATATGTACATTTATATTGGCTCAT
GTCCAATATGACCGCCATGTTGACATTGATTATTGACTAGTTATTAATAGTAATCAATTACGGGGTCATT
AGTTCATAGCCCATATATGGAGTTCCGCGTTACATAACTTACGGTAAATGGCCCGCCTGGCTGACCGCCC
AACGACCCCCGCCCATTGACGTCAATAATGACGTATGTTCCCATAGTAACGCCAATAGGGACTTTCCATT
GACGTCAATGGGTGGAGTATTTACGGTAAACTGCCCACTTGGCAGTACATCAAGTGTATCATATGCCAAG
TCCGCCCCCTATTGACGTCAATGACGGTAAATGGCCCGCCTGGCATTATGCCCAGTACATGACCTTACGG
GACTTTCCTACTTGGCAGTACATCTACGTATTAGTCATCGCTATTACCATGGTGATGCGGTTTTGGCAGT
ACACCAATGGGCGTGGATAGCGGTTTGACTCACGGGGATTTCCAAGTCTCCACCCCATTGACGTCAATGG
GAGTTTGTTTTGGCACCAAAATCAACGGGACTTTCCAAAATGTCGTAATAACCCCGCCCCGTTGACGCAA
ATGGGCGGTAGGCGTGTACGGTGGGAGGTCTATATAAGCAGAGCTCGTTTAGTGAACCGTCAGATCCTCA
CTCTCTTCCGCATCGCTGTCTGCGAGGGCCAGCTGTTGGGCTCGCGGTTGAGGACAAACTCTTCGCGGTC
TTTCCAGTACTCTTGGATCGGAAACCCGTCGGCCTCCGAACGGTACTCCGCCACCGAGGGACCTGAGCGA
GTCCGCATCGACCGGATCGGAAAACCT
Features (pLannotate 1.2.2; 23 found; start..end, strand, type, name):
    184..273     +  intron         chimeric intron (fragment): chimera between introns from adenovirus and immunoglobulin heavy chain genes
    292..338     +  CDS            IgH signal sequence (fragment): signal sequence from the mouse immunoglobulin heavy chain variable region
    511..834     +  CDS            HSP90AB2P (fragment): H90B2_HUMAN - Also known as HSP90BB. Experimental evidence at protein level: Swiss-Prot protein existence level 1. Putative molecular chaperone that may promote the maturation, structural maintenance and proper regulation of specific target proteins. From Homo sapiens (Human).
   1756..2382    +  CDS            HSP90AB2P (fragment): H90B2_HUMAN - Also known as HSP90BB. Experimental evidence at protein level: Swiss-Prot protein existence level 1. Putative molecular chaperone that may promote the maturation, structural maintenance and proper regulation of specific target proteins. From Homo sapiens (Human).
   2794..3357    +  CDS            Cd4 (fragment): CD4_RAT - Experimental evidence at protein level: Swiss-Prot protein existence level 1. Integral membrane glycoprotein that plays an essential role in the immune response and serves multiple functions in responses against both external and internal offenses. In T-cells, functions primarily as a coreceptor for MHC class II molecule:peptide complex. The antigens presented by class II peptides are derived from extracellular proteins while class I peptides are derived from cytosolic proteins. Interacts simultaneously with the T-cell receptor (TCR) and the MHC class II presented by antigen presenti
   3394..3561    +  CDS            COMP (fragment): COMP_HUMAN - Experimental evidence at protein level: Swiss-Prot protein existence level 1. May play a role in the structural integrity of cartilage via its interaction with other extracellular matrix proteins such as the collagens and fibronectin. Can mediate the interaction of chondrocytes with the cartilage extracellular matrix through interaction with cell surface integrin receptors. Could play a role in the pathogenesis of osteoarthritis. Potent suppressor of apoptosis in both primary chondrocytes and transformed cells. Suppresses apoptosis by blocking the activation of caspase-3 and by in
   3569..4356    +  CDS            bla(M) (fragment): β-lactamase lacking the signal sequence; bla(M); allows cytosolic expression of β-lactamase
   4363..4428    +  CDS            3xFLAG: three tandem FLAG® epitope tags, followed by an enterokinase cleavage site
   4488..4543    +  polyA_signal   β-globin poly(A) signal: rabbit β-globin polyadenylation signal (Gil and Proudfoot, 1987)
   5057..6738    -  rep_origin     oriP (fragment): Epstein-Barr virus oriP replication origin (Yates et al., 2000)
   6865..6969    +  promoter       AmpR promoter: bla
   6970..7830    +  CDS            AmpR: β-lactamase; bla; confers resistance to ampicillin, carbenicillin, and related antibiotics
   8001..8589    +  rep_origin     ori: high-copy-number ColE1/pMB1/pBR322/pUC origin of replication
   8772..8864    +  CDS            lacI (fragment): lac repressor; lacI; The lac repressor binds to the lac operator to inhibit transcription in E. coli. This inhibition can be relieved by adding lactose or isopropyl-β-D-thiogalactopyranoside (IPTG).
   8877..8898    +  protein_bind   CAP binding site: CAP binding activates transcription in the presence of cAMP. E. coli catabolite activator protein
   8913..8943    +  promoter       lac promoter: promoter for the E. coli lac operon
   8951..8967    +  protein_bind   lac operator: The lac repressor binds to the lac operator to inhibit transcription in E. coli. This inhibition can be relieved by adding lactose or isopropyl-β-D-thiogalactopyranoside (IPTG). lac repressor encoded by lacI
   9037..9053    +  promoter       tet promoter (fragment): E. coli promoter for tetracycline efflux protein gene
   9063..9088    -  CDS            bla(M) (fragment): β-lactamase lacking the signal sequence; bla(M); allows cytosolic expression of β-lactamase
   9262..9641    +  enhancer       CMV enhancer: human cytomegalovirus immediate early enhancer
   9643..9842    +  promoter       CMV promoter: human cytomegalovirus (CMV) immediate early promoter
   9910..9948    +  misc_feature   Ad SA (fragment): adenovirus major late transcript splice acceptor (Friedrich and Soriano, 1991)
   9981..153     -  CDS            PTP (fragment) (across the origin): TERM_ADE02 - Experimental evidence at protein level: Swiss-Prot protein existence level 1. Protein covalently bound to the viral DNA that acts as a primer for viral genomic replication by DNA strand displacement. Assembles on the viral origin of replication in an initiation complex with viral polymerase, DBP, host NFIA and host POU2F1/OCT1. During initiation, the polymerase covalently couples the first dCTP with Ser- 580 of pTP. The terminal protein stimulates the template activity over 20 fold compared to protein-free templates. Neo-synthesized viral genomes are linked to two preterminal prot
