[The description below was written by a language model from this plasmid's Addgene catalogue record and pLannotate feature annotations shown in this document.]
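Description:
GRP94-COMP-blac-flag-his is a mammalian expression plasmid of about 10 kb built on the pTT3 backbone. It produces a secreted, pentameric form of the Plasmodium falciparum protein GRP94 (putative endoplasmin, PF3D7_1222300). It is propagated in E. coli through a high-copy ColE1/pUC-type origin with ampicillin selection (AmpR). The backbone also carries an Epstein-Barr virus oriP fragment, which can support episomal maintenance in cells that supply EBNA1. No mammalian selection marker is annotated, which is consistent with transient expression.

Transcription is driven by the CMV enhancer and promoter, followed by adenovirus-derived leader and splice sequences and a chimeric intron, and ends at a rabbit β-globin polyadenylation signal. The short "PTP" annotation on the opposite strand in this region is probably a homology hit to the adenoviral leader rather than a real coding element. The open reading frame begins with an exogenous mouse immunoglobulin signal peptide that directs the protein into the secretory pathway. Next comes the 2,379 bp synthetic GRP94 insert, cloned between retained NotI and AscI sites. The annotation software labels parts of this insert as human HSP90 fragments because of sequence homology. All N-linked glycosylation sequons (NXT/S) were mutated to NXA so that mammalian cells do not add glycans.

Downstream, the insert is fused to rat Cd4 domains 3 and 4, the COMP coiled-coil pentamerisation domain, a β-lactamase lacking its signal sequence, a 3xFLAG tag and a 6xHis tag. The His tag is listed in the catalogue but is not separately annotated in the feature tables. Pentamerisation raises binding avidity, and the β-lactamase can act as an enzymatic reporter. This fits use as a multivalent probe for detecting low-affinity extracellular interactions, in line with the associated screen of sporozoite membrane protein interactions. The depositor and repository sequences give the same feature map and differ by only two nucleotides in length.
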