Addgene plasmid #111008: GRP94-COMP-blac-flag-his
Purpose: Expresses pentamerised full-length protein ectodomain with no N-linked glycans in mammalian cells. Contains a C-terminal rat Cd4 d3+4 tag, COMP pentamerisation domain, flag- and 6xHis tags.
Depositing lab: Gavin Wright. Depositing organization: Wellcome Sanger Institute. Publication: Systematic Identification of Plasmodium Falciparum Sporozoite Membrane Protein Interactions Reveals an Essential Role for the p24 Complex in Host Infection. Knockel J, Dundas K, Yang ASP, Galaway F, Metcalf T, Gemert GV, Sauerwein RW, Rayner JC, Billker O, Wright GJ. Mol Cell Proteomics. 2021;20:100038. doi: 10.1074/mcp.RA120.002432. Epub 2021 Jan 27. PubMed 33515807.
Backbone
  Vector backbone: pTT3
  Backbone manufacturer: pTT3 was obtained from Yves Durocher, National Research Council of Canada-Biotechnology Research Institute
  Backbone size w/o insert (bp): 7661
  Vector type: Mammalian Expression
Growth in bacteria
  Bacterial resistance: Ampicillin, 100 μg/mL
  Growth temperature: 37°C
  Growth strain: DH5alpha
  Copy number: Unknown
Gene/Insert
  Gene/Insert name: endoplasmin, putative (GRP94) (alt names: PF3D7_1222300; HSP90)
  Species: Synthetic
  Insert size (bp): 2379
  Mutation: All NXT/S sites mutated to NXA, where X is any amino acid except Proline
  Entrez Gene: PFL1070c
  Promoter: CMV
  Tag / fusion protein: Exogenous signal peptide of mouse origin (N terminal on insert); rat Cd4d3+4, beta-lactamase, triple FLAG tag, 6xHis tag (C terminal on insert)
  Cloning method: Restriction Enzyme; 5′ cloning site Not1 (not destroyed); 3′ cloning site Asc1 (not destroyed)
Terms and licenses: Academic/Nonprofit Terms; Industry Terms: Not Available to Industry
How to cite: GRP94-COMP-blac-flag-his was a gift from Gavin Wright (Addgene plasmid # 111008 ; http://n2t.net/addgene:111008 ; RRID:Addgene_111008)
